>Addgene plasmid #175040 | pPB-MPP8-1–729_Flag2-Blast | addgene full sequence | sequence record 343512 | Addgene NGS Result
CACATTTCCCCGAAAAGTGCCACCTAAATTGTAAGCGTTAATATTTTGTTAAAATTCGCGTTAAATTTTT
GTTAAATCAGCTCATTTTTTAACCAATAGGCCGAAATCGGCAAAATCCCTTATAAATCAAAAGAATAGAC
CGAGATAGGGT
[37 nt withheld, positions 152-188]
AAAGAACGTGGACTCCAACGTCAAAGG
[49 nt withheld, positions 216-264]
T
[91 nt withheld, positions 266-356]
G
[124 nt withheld, positions 358-481]
CCCATTCGCCATTCAGGCTGCGCAACTGTTGGGAAGGGCGATCGGTGCGGGCCTCTTCGCTATTACGCCA
GCTGGCGAAAGGGGGATGTGCTGCAAGGCGATTAAGTTGGGTAACGCCAGGGTTTTCCCAGTCACGACGT
TGTAAAACGACGGCCAGTGAATTGTAATACGACTCACTATAGGGCGAATTGGGTACCTTAACCCTAGAAA
GATAGTCTGCGTAAAATTGACGCATGCATTCTTGAAATATTGCTCTCTCTTTCTAAATAGCGCGAATCCG
TCGCTGTGCATTTAGGACATCTCAGTCGCCGCTTGGAGCTCCCGTGAGGCGTGCTTGTCAATGCGGTAAG
TGTCACTGATTTTGAACTATAACGACCGCGTGAGTCAAAATGACGCATGATTATCTTTTACGTGACTTTT
AAGATTTAACTCATACGATAATTATATTGTTATTTCATGTTCTACTTACGTGATAACTTATTATATATAT
ATTTTCTTGTTATAGATATCATAACTTCGTATAATGTATGCTATACGAAGTTATGCGGCCCTCGACATTG
ATTATTGACTAGTTATTAATAGTAATCAATTACGGGGTCATTAGTTCATAGCCCATATATGGAGTTCCGC
GTTACATAACTTACGGTAAATGGCCCGCCTGGCTGACCGCCCAACGACCCCCGCCCATTGACGTCAATAA
TGACGTATGTTCCCATAGTAACGCCAATAGGGACTTTCCATTGACGTCAATGGGTGGAGTATTTACGGTA
AACTGCCCACTTGGCAGTACATCAAGTGTATCATATGCCAAGTACGCCCCCTATTGACGTCAATGACGGT
AAATGGCCCGCCTGGCATTATGCCCAGTACATGACCTTATGGGACTTTCCTACTTGGCAGTACATCTACG
TATTAGTCATCGCTATTACCATGGTCGAGGTGAGCCCCACGTTCTGCTTCACTCTCCCCATCTCCCCCCC
CTCCCCACCCCCAATTTTGTATTTATTTATTTTTTAATTATTTTGTGCAGCGATGGGGGCGGGGGGGGGG
GGGGSGCGCGCCRGGSGGGGSGGGGSGGGGSGRGGGGGGGGCGGGGCGAGGCGGAGAGGTGCGGCGGCAG
CCAATCAGAGCGGCGCGCTCCGAAAGTTTCCTTTTATGGCGAGGCGGCGGCGGCGGCGGCCCTATAAAAA
GCGAAGCGCGCGGCGGGCGGGAGTCGCTGCGCGCTGCCTTCGCCCCGTGCCCCGCTCCGCCGCCGCCTCG
CGCCGCCCGCCCCGGCTCTGACTGACCGCGTTACTCCCACAGGTGAGCGGGCGGGACGGCCCTTCTCCTC
CGGGCTGTAATTAGCGCTTGGTTTAATGACGGCTTGTTTCTTTTCTGTGGCTGCGTGAAAGCCTTGAGGG
GCTCCGGGAGGGCCCTTTGTGCGGGGGGAGCGGCTCGGGGGGTGCGTGCGTGTGTGTGTGCGTGGGGAGC
GCCGCGTGCGGCTCCGCGCTGCCCGGCGGCTGTGAGCGCTGCGGGCGCGGCGCGGGGCTTTGTGCGCTCC
GCAGTGTGCGCGAGGGGAGCGCGGCCGGGGGCGGTGCCCCGCGGTGCGGGGGGGGCTGCGAGGGGAACAA
AGGCTGCGTGCGGGGTGTGTGCGTGGGGGGGTGAGCAGGGGGTGTGGGCGCGTCGGTCGGGCTGCAACCC
CCCCTGCACCCCCCTCCCCGAGTTGCTGAGCACGGCCCGGCTTCGGGTGCGGGGCTCCGTACGGGGCGTG
GCGCGGGGCTCGCCGTGCCGGGCGGGGGGTGGCGGCAGGTGGGGGTGCCGGGCGGGGCGGGGCCGCCTCG
GGCCGGGGAGGGCTCGGGGGAGGGGCGCGGCGGCCCCCGGAGCGCCGGCGGCTGTCGAGGCGCGGCGAGC
CGCAGCCATTGCCTTTTATGGTAATCGTGCGAGAGGGCGCAGGGACTTTCTTTGTCCCAAATCTGTGCGG
AGCCGAAATCTGGGAGGCGCCGCCGCACCCCCTCTAGCGGGCGCGGGGCGAAGCGGTGCGGCGCCGGCAG
GAAGGAAATGGGCGGGGAGGGCCTTCGTGCGTCGCCGCGCCGCCGTCCCCTTCTCCCTCTCCAGCCTCGG
GGCTGTCCGCGGGGGGACGGCTGCCTTCGGGGGGGACGGGGCAGGGCGGGGTTCGGCTTCTGGCGTGTGA
CCGGCGGCTCTAGAGCCTCTGCTAACCATGTTCATGCCTTCTTCTTTTTCCTACAGCTCCTGGGCAACGT
GCTGGTTATTGTGCTGTCTCATCATTTTGGCAAAGAATTCCTCGAATCAACAAGTTTGTACAAAAAAGCA
GGCTCCGAATTCGCCCTTGCCACCATGGCGGCGGCGGCTGAGGAGGGCATGAGTGCGGCCGCTCTAGTTA
TGTCAGTTCCCGACAGCATTGGCCGTTCTCCCGAGTCCGAAGGAGTTGGAGCAGGGGACGAAGAGAAGGA
CGCAGCCACCAAAGGAACGGTGGCCGTTGGGGACAGCGAGGAGGATGGGGAGGACGTTTTCGAGGTGGAG
AGGATCCTGGACATGAAGTGCGAGGGAGGTAAGAATCTTTATAAAGTTCGATGGAAAGGATATACATCTG
AAGATGATACCTGGGAGCCTGAGGTTCATCTGGAGGACTGTAAGGAAGTTCTTCTTGAATTCAGGAAGAA
ACTTGCTGAGAACAAAGCTAAAGCAGTCAGGAAAGATATTCAGAGACTATCTTTAAACAATGACATATTT
GAGGCAGACAGTGATAGCGACCAGCAAAGTGACACAAAAGAAGATATTTCACCAAGGAAGAAAAAGAAAA
AAATAAAGTGCAAAGAAGAGACAAGTCCAGAAGATCTGAGGAAAAAAAGGACAAAAATGGGAAAACTAAA
AGACAAGTTCAAGACAGAGCTGGAGAGCACCTCTGAAATAATCGGTTTCGATGTAAAGACGAAGAAAAGA
ATTTGGGAAGTCAAGGAAGAATTAAAGGACTCCAAAAAGCCCAAAAAGGATGAAATAAAGGAAACCAAGG
AATTAAAGAAAGCTAATAAAAGGGCTGAAGTAAGAGATTTAAAGATTAAAATAAGAGAAGATGTCAAAGA
GAACCGAAAAACAAAAAAAGAGAGATATATAGAATCTCCGCTGGAGTCTGAATCGCCTAATGATTCCCTC
ATTCTAGAGGATGACAGTGAAGACTTTATTTCTGACAACAGAGAAGAGAATCAGAATGTGAGAAGTGTAA
GAGATAAGACAGCACAGGAGACAGTGCAAGAGGGTATTTTTGAGAAACATCTGGATGACCTTATAAGTAT
TGAAGAGGATGCTGGTACCCGAGTTAGAAGGAAGAAGACGAAGCCAAGAAAGTTTGAGGAACCAAAAGAG
ATCAAGAAGCTTGAAAGCACGAATGCCTTTTTAGAAAGGAGAGCAATACCCAAAAAGCAAAGAAACCAAG
ACAAGGGCATAAGTAACCTAGAGTTAAATAAGCTACCATCACCTGTGTTTGCCCAAACCCTGAAAAGTTC
CAGACTGAGTGGGGAAGAGAAGAGCCTAAAGTCCCCTGACTTGGCAGAAGAGGAGAAAGAGAAAAAAAAT
GAACCCAAAGGAAAATACCAGAAAAGGTATGATTTGGACAAAGAAGAAAAAGCCAGAAAAGAGCCAAAGG
TATTAAAATCATTTAAGGAAATCAGAAATGCATTTGATTTATTTAAAAAAACAACAGAAGAAAAAAATGA
TGTTCTTGAGAATAATTCAAAAAGAGAAGAAATATCACTGGATTCTAAAATTATGAATGATAACAAAACC
AAGGACAAGTGTTCACTTAAAGAAAAAAGAAATACTCGAGATGAGACTGACACTTGGGCATACATTGCTG
CAGAAGGGGATCAGGAAGTTTCAGACAGTGTATGCCAAACAGATGAGACGTCTGATGGCAGGCAACCAGT
TTTGAGTTTGGGTATGGACCTGCAGCTGGAGTGGATGAAATTAGAAGATTTTCAGAAGCATCTGGATGGG
GAAGATGAGCCCTTTATCACAACAAACAGGATTCCAAATAATTTGTTGAGGGATGCTGTGAAAAATGGAG
ATTATATTGCTGTGAAGGTTGCACTGAACTCAAATGAAGAATACAACTTGGATCAAGAGGATTCTACTGG
GATGACGCTGGTGATGTTGGCTGCAGCAGGCGGTCAGGACGACCTCCTCAGACTCCTTATCACCAAAGGT
GCAAAAGTGAATGGGCGCCAGAAAAACGGGACTACAGCCCTCATTCATGCCGCTGAGAAGAACTTTTTAA
CAACTGTAGCTATTCTTTTGGAAGCTGGAGCTTTTGTGAATGTTCAGCAAAGCAATGGTGAGACTGCGCT
CATGAAAGCATGCAAAAGAGGAAATTCGGACATTGTCCGCCTTGTGATTGAATGTGGAGCTGACTGCAAC
ATTTTGTCAAAGCACCAAAATAGTGCATTGTACTTTGCAAAGCAGTGTAATAATGTGCTTGTATATGAAC
TGCTGAAGAGCCACTTGGAGACACTTTCCAGAGTTGCAGAAGGCGCCGACTACAAGGACGACGATGACAA
GGACTACAAGGACGACGATGACAAGCGTACCGGTTAGAAGGGCGAATTCGACCCAGCTTTCTTGTACAAA
GTGGTTGATTCGAGGCCGCTCGATAAGCTTGATATCGAATTCACTCCTCAGGTGCAGGCTGCCTATCAGA
AGGTGGTGGCTGGTGTGGCCAACTGGCTCACAAATACCACTGAGATCGACGGTATCGATAAGCTTGATAT
CGAATTCCGCCCCCCCCCCCTCTCCCTCCCCCCCCCCTAACGTTACTGGCCGAAGCCGCTTGGAATAAGG
CCGGTGTGCGTTTGTCTATATGTTATTTTCCACCATATTGCCGTCTTTTGGCAATGTGAGGGCCCGGAAA
CCTGGCCCTGTCTTCTTGACGAGCATTCCTAGGGGTCTTTCCCCTCTCGCCAAAGGAATGCAAGGTCTGT
TGAATGTCGTGAAGGAAGCAGTTCCTCTGGAAGCTTCTTGAAGACAAACAACGTCTGTAGCGACCCTTTG
CAGGCAGCGGAACCCCCCACCTGGCGACAGGTGCCTCTGCGGCCAAAAGCCACGTGTATAAGATACACCT
GCAAAGGCGGCACAACCCCAGTGCCACGTTGTGAGTTGGATAGTTGTGGAAAGAGTCAAATGGCTCTCCT
CAAGCGTATTCAACAAGGGGCTGAAGGATGCCCAGAAGGTACCCCATTGTATGGGATCTGATCTGGGGCC
TCGGTGCACATGCTTTACATGTGTTTAGTCGAGGTTAAAAAAACGTCTAGGCCCCCCGAACCACGGGGAC
GTGGTTTTCCTTTGAAAAACACGATGATAATATGGCCACAACCATGCCTTTGTCTCAAGAAGAATCCACC
CTCATTGAAAGAGCAACGGCTACAATCAACAGCATCCCCATCTCTGAAGACTACAGCGTCGCCAGCGCAG
CTCTCTCTAGCGACGGCCGCATCTTCACTGGTGTCAATGTATATCATTTTACTGGGGGACCTTGTGCAGA
ACTCGTGGTGCTGGGCACTGCTGCTGCTGCGGCAGCTGGCAACCTGACTTGTATCGTCGCGATCGGAAAT
GAGAACAGGGGCATCTTGAGCCCCTGCGGACGGTGCCGACAGGTGCTTCTCGATCTGCATCCTGGGATCA
AAGCCATAGTGAAGGACAGTGATGGACAGCCGACGGCAGTTGGGATTCGTGAATTGCTGCCCTCTGGTTA
TGTGTGGGAGGGTTAACTAGATAAGTAATGATCATAATCAGCCATATCACATCTGTAGAGGTTTTACTTG
CTTTGTCCGACGCGGCCCGACGGGTCCGAGGGGGGTCGATCTTTTTCCCTCTGCCAAAAATTATGGGGAC
ATCATGAAGCCCCTTGAGCATCTGACTTCTGGCTAATAAAGGAAATTTATTTTCATTGCAATAGTGTGTT
GGAATTTTTTGTGTCTCTCACTCGGAAGGACATATGGGAGGGCAAATCATTTAAAACATCAGAATGAGTA
TTTGGTTTAGAGTTTGGCAACATATGCCCATATGCTGGCTGCCATGAACAAAGGTTGGCTATAAAGAGGT
CATCAGTATATGAAACAGCCCCCTGCTGTCCATTCCTTATTCCATAGAAAAGCCTTGACTTGAGGTTAGA
TTTTTTTTATATTTTGTTTTGTGTTATTTTTTTCTTTAACATCCCTAAAATTTTCCTTACATGTTTTACT
AGCCAGATTTTTCCTCCTCTCCTGACTACTCCCAGTCATAGCTGTCCCTCTTCTCTTATGGAGATCCCTC
GACCTGCAGCCCAAGCTTGGCGTAATCATGGTCATAGCTGTTTCCTGTGTGAAATTGTTATCCGCTCACA
ATTCCACACAACATACGAGCCGGAAGCATAAAGTGTAAAGCCTGGGGTGCCTAATGAGTGAGCTAACTCA
CATTAATTGCGTTGCGCTCACTGCCCGCTTTCCAGTCGGGAAACCTGTCGTGCCAGCGGATCCGCGGCCG
CGTCGAGATAACTTCGTATAATGTATGCTATACGAAGTTATGTTTTGTTACTTTATAGAAGAAATTTTGA
GTTTTTGTTTTTTTTTAATAAATAAATAAACATAAATAAATTGTTTGTTGAATTTATTATTAGTATGTAA
GTGTAAATATAATAAAACTTAATATCTATTCAAATTAATAAATAAACCTCGATATACAGACCGATAAAAC
ACATGCGTCAATTTTACGCATGATTATCTTTAACGTACGTCACAATATGATTATCTTTCTAGGGTTAAAG
AGCTCCAGCTTTTGTTCCCTTTAGTGAGGGTTAATTTCGAGCTTGGCGTAATCATGGTCATAGCTGTTTC
CTGTGTGAAATTGTTATCCGCTCACAATTCCACACAACATACGAGCCGGAAGCATAAAGTGTAAAGCCTG
GGGTGCCTAATGAGTGAGCTAACTCACATTAATTGCGTTGCGCTCACTGCCCGCTTTCCAGTCGGGAAAC
CTGTCGTGCCAGCTGCATTAATGAATCGGCCAACGCGCGGGGAGAGGCGGTTTGCGTATTGGGCGCTCTT
CCGCTTCCTCGCTCACTGACTCGCTGCGCTCGGTCGTTCGGCTGCGGCGAGCGGTATCAGCTCACTCAAA
GGCGGTAATACGGTTATCCACAGAATCAGGGGATAACGCAGGAAAGAACATGTGAGCAAAAGGCCAGCAA
AAGGCCAGGAACCGTAAAAAGGCCGCGTTGCTGGCGTTTTTCCATAGGCTCCGCCCCCCTGACGAGCATC
ACAAAAATCGACGCTCAAGTCAGAGGTGGCGAAACCCGACAGGACTATAAAGATACCAGGCGTTTCCCCC
TGGAAGCTCCCTCGTGCGCTCTCCTGTTCCGACCCTGCCGCTTACCGGATACCTGTCCGCCTTTCTCCCT
TCGGGAAGCGTGGCGCTTTCTCATAGCTCACGCTGTAGGTATCTCAGTTCGGTGTAGGTCGTTCGCTCCA
AGCTGGGCTGTGTGCACGAACCCCCCGTTCAGCCCGACCGCTGCGCCTTATCCGGTAACTATCGTCTTGA
GTCCAACCCGGTAAGACACGACTTATCGCCACTGGCAGCAGCCACTGGTAACAGGATTAGCAGAGCGAGG
TATGTAGGCGGTGCTACAGAGTTCTTGAAGTGGTGGCCTAACTACGGCTACACTAGAAGAACAGTATTTG
GTATCTGCGCTCTGCTGAAGCCAGTTACCTTCGGAAAAAGAGTTGGTAGCTCTTGATCCGGCAAACAAAC
CACCGCTGGTAGCGGTGGTTTTTTTGTTTGCAAGCAGCAGATTACGCGCAGAAAAAAAGGATCTCAAGAA
GATCCTTTGATCTTTTCTACGGGGTCTGACGCTCAGTGGAACGAAAACTCACGTTAAGGGATTTTGGTCA
TGAGATTATCAAAAAGGATCTTCACCTAGATCCTTTTAAATTAAAAATGAAGTTTTAAATCAATCTAAAG
TATATATGAGTAAACTTGGTCTGACAGTTACCAATGCTTAATCAGTGAGGCACCTATCTCAGCGATCTGT
CTATTTCGTTCATCCATAGTTGCCTGACTCCCCGTCGTGTAGATAACTACGATACGGGAGGGCTTACCAT
CTGGCCCCAGTGCTGCAATGATACCGCGAGACCCACGCTCACCGGCTCCAGATTTATCAGCAATAAACCA
GCCAGCCGGAAGGGCCGAGCGCAGAAGTGGTCCTGCAACTTTATCCGCCTCCATCCAGTCTATTAATTGT
TGCCGGGAAGCTAGAGTAAGTAGTTCGCCAGTTAATAGTTTGCGCAACGTTGTTGCCATTGCTACAGGCA
TCGTGGTGTCACGCTCGTCGTTTGGTATGGCTTCATTCAGCTCCGGTTCCCAACGATCAAGGCGAGTTAC
ATGATCCCCCATGTTGTGCAAAAAAGCGGTTAGCTCCTTCGGTCCTCCGATCGTTGTCAGAAGTAAGTTG
GCCGCAGTGTTATCACTCATGGTTATGGCAGCACTGCATAATTCTCTTACTGTCATGCCATCCGTAAGAT
GCTTTTCTGTGACTGGTGAGTACTCAACCAAGTCATTCTGAGAATAGTGTATGCGGCGACCGAGTTGCTC
TTGCCCGGCGTCAATACGGGATAATACCGCGCCACATAGCAGAACTTTAAAAGTGCTCATCATTGGAAAA
CGTTCTTCGGGGCGAAAACTCTCAAGGATCTTACCGCTGTTGAGATCCAGTTCGATGTAACCCACTCGTG
CACCCAACTGATCTTCAGCATCTTTTACTTTCACCAGCGTTTCTGGGTGAGCAAAAACAGGAAGGCAAAA
TGCCGCAAAAAAGGGAATAAGGGCGACACGGAAATGTTGAATACTCATACTCTTCCTTTTTCAATATTAT
TGAAGCATTTATCAGGGTTATTGTCTCATGAGCGGATACATATTTGAATGTATTTAGAAAAATAAACAAA
TAGGGGTTCCGCG
Features (pLannotate 1.2.2; 30 found; start..end, strand, type, name):
     53..481     -  rep_origin     f1 ori (sequence partly withheld): f1 bacteriophage origin of replication; arrow indicates direction of (+) strand synthesis
    486..643     -  CDS            lacZα (fragment): LacZα fragment of β-galactosidase; lacZ fragment
    646..664     +  promoter       T7 promoter: promoter for bacteriophage T7 RNA polymerase
    992..1025    -  protein_bind   loxP: Cre-mediated recombination occurs in the 8-bp core sequence (GCATACAT). Cre recombinase
   1035..1414    +  enhancer       CMV enhancer: human cytomegalovirus immediate early enhancer
   1416..1690    +  promoter       chicken β-actin promoter: No description available
   1691..2707    +  intron         chimeric intron: chimera between introns from chicken β-actin and rabbit β-globin
   2771..2795    +  protein_bind   attB1: mutant version of attB; recombination site for the Gateway® BP reaction BP Clonase™
   2816..5002    +  CDS            Mphosph8 (fragment): MPP8_MOUSE - Also known as Mpp8 From Mus musculus (Mouse).
   5012..5032    +  CDS            FLAG (fragment): FLAG® epitope tag, followed by an enterokinase cleavage site
   5036..5056    +  CDS            FLAG (fragment): FLAG® epitope tag, followed by an enterokinase cleavage site
   5082..5106    -  protein_bind   attB2: mutant version of attB; recombination site for the Gateway® BP reaction BP Clonase™
   5138..5200    +  CDS            HBB (fragment): HBB_PONPY - Experimental evidence at transcript level: Swiss-Prot protein existence level 2. Involved in oxygen transport from the lung to the various peripheral tissues. From Pongo pygmaeus (Bornean orangutan).
   5217..5249    -  misc_feature   MCS (fragment): pBluescript multiple cloning site
   5369..5831    +  misc_feature   IRES: internal ribosome entry site (IRES) of the encephalomyocarditis virus (EMCV)
   5845..6234    +  CDS            bsd: BSD_ASPTE - Experimental evidence at protein level: Swiss-Prot protein existence level 1. Catalyzes the deamination of the cytosine moiety of the antibiotics blasticidin S, cytomycin and acetylblasticidin S. From Aspergillus terreus.
   6396..6451    +  polyA_signal   β-globin poly(A) signal: rabbit β-globin polyadenylation signal (Gil and Proudfoot, 1987)
   6836..6852    -  protein_bind   lac operator: The lac repressor binds to the lac operator to inhibit transcription in E. coli. This inhibition can be relieved by adding lactose or isopropyl-β-D-thiogalactopyranoside (IPTG). lac repressor encoded by lacI
   6860..6890    -  promoter       lac promoter: promoter for the E. coli lac operon
   6905..6926    -  protein_bind   CAP binding site: CAP binding activates transcription in the presence of cAMP. E. coli catabolite activator protein
   6939..6978    -  CDS            lacI (fragment): lac repressor; lacI; The lac repressor binds to the lac operator to inhibit transcription in E. coli. This inhibition can be relieved by adding lactose or isopropyl-β-D-thiogalactopyranoside (IPTG).
   6999..7032    -  protein_bind   loxP: Cre-mediated recombination occurs in the 8-bp core sequence (GCATACAT). Cre recombinase
   7289..7307    -  promoter       T3 promoter: promoter for bacteriophage T3 RNA polymerase
   7352..7368    -  protein_bind   lac operator: The lac repressor binds to the lac operator to inhibit transcription in E. coli. This inhibition can be relieved by adding lactose or isopropyl-β-D-thiogalactopyranoside (IPTG). lac repressor encoded by lacI
   7376..7406    -  promoter       lac promoter: promoter for the E. coli lac operon
   7421..7442    -  protein_bind   CAP binding site: CAP binding activates transcription in the presence of cAMP. E. coli catabolite activator protein
   7455..7547    -  CDS            lacI (fragment): lac repressor; lacI; The lac repressor binds to the lac operator to inhibit transcription in E. coli. This inhibition can be relieved by adding lactose or isopropyl-β-D-thiogalactopyranoside (IPTG).
   7730..8318    -  rep_origin     ori: high-copy-number ColE1/pMB1/pBR322/pUC origin of replication
   8489..9349    -  CDS            AmpR: β-lactamase; bla; confers resistance to ampicillin, carbenicillin, and related antibiotics
   9350..9454    -  promoter       AmpR promoter: bla
