[The description below was written by a language model from this plasmid's Addgene catalogue record and pLannotate feature annotations shown in this document.]
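Description:
pPB-MPP8-1–729_Flag2-Blast is a piggyBac-type mammalian expression plasmid that expresses a C-terminally truncated mouse MPP8 (Mphosph8), spanning residues M1 to E729, with a double FLAG tag at its C terminus. The named backbone is not recorded, but the feature table points to a pBluescript-like scaffold: a high-copy ColE1/pUC origin, an ampicillin resistance gene with its own promoter, an f1 origin, lacZα and lac regulatory remnants, and flanking T7 and T3 promoters. The piggyBac terminal repeats implied by the vector type were not annotated, so their positions cannot be confirmed from the table.

The expression cassette is driven by the CAG promoter, annotated as the CMV enhancer, chicken β-actin promoter and chimeric β-actin/β-globin intron. The Mphosph8 coding fragment and two tandem FLAG epitopes sit between attB1 and attB2 sites, consistent with the recorded Gateway cloning. Downstream, an EMCV IRES links the blasticidin S deaminase gene (bsd) to the same transcript, which ends at a rabbit β-globin polyadenylation signal. Blasticidin resistance is therefore coupled to expression of the tagged protein. Two loxP sites in the same orientation bracket the whole cassette, which would in principle allow Cre-mediated excision after integration.

With a piggyBac transposase supplied separately, such a vector is typically used to generate stably expressing, blasticidin-selected mammalian cell lines. The FLAG tags allow detection or immunoprecipitation of the truncated protein. The associated publication concerns the role of MPP8 in self-renewal of ground-state pluripotent stem cells, which suggests use as a deletion variant in structure–function or rescue experiments, although the record does not state this.
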