Addgene plasmid #175040: pPB-MPP8-1–729_Flag2-Blast
Purpose: Mammalian expression of mMPP8 (M1 to E729) with C-terminal Flag2 tag
Depositing lab: Kristian Helin. Depositing organization: Memorial Sloan-Kettering Cancer Center. Publication: MPP8 is essential for sustaining self-renewal of ground-state pluripotent stem cells. Muller I, Moroni AS, Shlyueva D, Sahadevan S, Schoof EM, Radzisheuskaya A, Hojfeldt JW, Tatar T, Koche RP, Huang C, Helin K. Nat Commun. 2021 May 24;12(1):3034. doi: 10.1038/s41467-021-23308-4. PubMed 34031396.
Backbone
  Vector backbone: unknown
  Vector type: Mammalian Expression ; piggyBac
  Selectable markers: Blasticidin
Growth in bacteria
  Bacterial resistance: Ampicillin, 100 μg/mL
  Growth temperature: 37°C
  Growth strain: DH5alpha
  Copy number: Unknown
Gene/Insert
  Gene/Insert name: Mphosph8 (alt name: AU040635, 1500035L22Rik, 4930548G07Rik)
  Species: M. musculus (mouse)
  Mutation: Expression of MPP8 protein from amino acid position M1 to E729
  Entrez Gene: Mphosph8 (a.k.a. 1500035L22Rik, 4930548G07Rik, AU040635)
  Promoter: CAG
  Tag / fusion protein: Flag2 (C terminal on insert)
  Cloning method: Gateway Cloning
  Sequencing primers: 5′ unknown; 3′ unknown
Terms and licenses: Academic/Nonprofit Terms; Industry Terms: Not Available to Industry
How to cite: pPB-MPP8-1–729_Flag2-Blast was a gift from Kristian Helin (Addgene plasmid # 175040 ; http://n2t.net/addgene:175040 ; RRID:Addgene_175040)
